Addgene plasmid #22306: pYES2.1-Ago1
Depositing lab: David Bartel. Depositing organization: Whitehead Institute for Biomedical Research. Publication: RNAi in budding yeast. Drinnenberg IA, Weinberg DE, Xie KT, Mower JP, Wolfe KH, Fink GR, Bartel DP. Science. 2009 Oct 23;326(5952):544-550. doi: 10.1126/science.1176945. Epub 2009 Sep 10. PubMed 19745116.
Backbone
  Vector backbone: pYES2.1
  Backbone manufacturer: Invitrogen
  Backbone size w/o insert (bp): 5857
  Vector type: Yeast Expression ; 2micron
  Selectable markers: URA3
Growth in bacteria
  Bacterial resistance: Ampicillin, 100 μg/mL
  Growth temperature: 37°C
  Growth strain: DH5alpha
  Copy number: High Copy
Gene/Insert
  Gene/Insert name: AGO1
  Species: Saccharomyces castellii
  Cloning method: Restriction Enzyme
  Sequencing primers: 5′ GAL1; 3′ CYC1
Terms and licenses: Academic/Nonprofit Terms; Industry Terms: Not Available to Industry
Depositor comments: Galactose-inducible expression plasmid.
How to cite: pYES2.1-Ago1 was a gift from David Bartel (Addgene plasmid # 22306 ; http://n2t.net/addgene:22306 ; RRID:Addgene_22306)
