[The description below was written by a language model from this plasmid's Addgene catalogue record and pLannotate feature annotations shown in this document.]
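Description:
pYES2.1-Ago1 is a yeast episomal expression plasmid built on the commercial pYES2.1 backbone and carrying the AGO1 (Argonaute) gene from the budding yeast Saccharomyces castellii. It is an E. coli–yeast shuttle vector. In bacteria it replicates at high copy from a ColE1/pUC-type origin and is selected with ampicillin through the β-lactamase gene. In yeast it is maintained at multiple copies by the 2μ origin, alongside which a fragment of the 2μ plasmid RAF1 gene is annotated, and it is selected by URA3 complementation of uracil auxotrophy. URA3 also allows counterselection with 5-FOA. An f1 origin is present for single-stranded DNA production.

Expression is driven by the S. cerevisiae GAL1 promoter, which is regulated by Gal4, and the depositor describes the construct as a galactose-inducible expression plasmid. A T7 promoter lies just downstream of GAL1. The insert itself was not annotated by the feature-calling software, but the roughly 4.2 kb unannotated interval between the T7 promoter and the V5 epitope tag corresponds to where AGO1 would sit, and the total sequence length is consistent with the stated backbone size plus an insert of about that size. A V5 tag coding sequence and then the CYC1 transcription terminator follow this region. The record does not state whether the V5 tag is in frame with AGO1 or is excluded by a stop codon.

The associated publication concerns RNA interference in budding yeast, so the plasmid is suited to inducible expression of the S. castellii Argonaute protein in yeast for studies of RNAi pathway function.
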