Features (pLannotate 1.2.2; 13 found; start..end, strand, type, name):
      2..443     +  promoter       GAL1 promoter: S. cerevisiae GAL1; inducible promoter, regulated by Gal4
    475..493     +  promoter       T7 promoter: promoter for bacteriophage T7 RNA polymerase
   4756..4797    +  CDS            V5 tag: epitope tag from simian virus 5
   4845..5092    +  terminator     CYC1 terminator: S. cerevisiae CYC1; transcription terminator for CYC1
   5104..5157    -  CDS            lacI (fragment): lac repressor; lacI; The lac repressor binds to the lac operator to inhibit transcription in E. coli. This inhibition can be relieved by adding lactose or isopropyl-β-D-thiogalactopyranoside (IPTG).
   5340..5928    -  rep_origin     ori: high-copy-number ColE1/pMB1/pBR322/pUC origin of replication
   6099..6959    -  CDS            AmpR: β-lactamase; bla; confers resistance to ampicillin, carbenicillin, and related antibiotics
   6960..6976    -  promoter       AmpR promoter (fragment): bla
   7055..7858    -  CDS            URA3: orotidine-5'-phosphate decarboxylase, required for uracil biosynthesis; S. cerevisiae URA3; yeast auxotrophic marker, counterselectable with 5-fluoroorotic acid (5-FOA)
   7859..8074    -  promoter       URA3 promoter: S. cerevisiae URA3
   8099..8524    +  CDS            RAF1 (fragment): RAF_YEAST - Experimental evidence at transcript level: Swiss-Prot protein existence level 2. Antagonizes transcriptional repression of recombinase FLP by REP1-REP2. May play a role in plasmid partitioning. From Saccharomyces cerevisiae (strain ATCC 204508 / S288c) (Baker's yeast).
   8678..9558    -  rep_origin     2μ ori: yeast 2μ plasmid origin of replication
   9627..10082   -  rep_origin     f1 ori (sequence partly withheld): f1 bacteriophage origin of replication; arrow indicates direction of (+) strand synthesis
>Addgene plasmid #22306 | pYES2.1-Ago1 | depositor full sequence | sequence record 10219 | Author sequence
ACGGATTAGAAGCCGCCGAGCGGGTGACAGCCCTCCGAAGGAAGACTCTCCTCCGTGCGTCCTCGTCTTC
ACCGGTCGCGTTCCTGAAACGCAGATGTGCCTCGCGCCGCACTGCTCCGAACAATAAAGATTCTACAATA
CTAGCTTTTATGGTTATGAAGAGGAAAAATTGGCAGTAACCTGGCCCCACAAACCTTCAAATGAACGAAT
CAAATTAACAACCATAGGATGATAATGCGATTAGTTTTTTAGCCTTATTTCTGGGGTAATTAATCAGCGA
AGCGATGATTTTTGATCTATTAACAGATATATAAATGCAAAAACTGCATAACCACTTTAACTAATACTTT
CAACATTTTCGGTTTGTATTACTTCTTATTCAAATGTAATAAAAGTATCAACAAAAAATTGTTAATATAC
CTCTATACTTTAACGTCAAGGAGAAAAAACCCCGGATCGGACTACTAGCAGCTGTAATACGACTCACTAT
AGGGAATATTAAGCTCGCCCTTATGTCATCCAATTCGGAGGAGAACAGTCAAGTTCCTCCCCTTGATGCC
ACCGCTGCTGCAACTAAACCAAAAAAGGCCAAGAAACCAAAGGTTAAGAAGCCAAAGGATTCCGCTGAGG
CATCTTCATCACCAGCTGCTGAGGGCACTGCTGAAGCCAAGCCAAAAAAGGCTAAGAAATCAAAGACTAA
GAAGTCAAAGGAGTCTGCCGAGGTATCGCCAGCTCCAGCTGATGAAACTACTTCTGCTGGTGTAGATGCT
AAACCTAAGAAGGCTAAAAAGTCAAAGGTCAAGAAGCCAAAGGATTCTACTGAATCATCTCCTGCTCCAA
GTAATGAACCTCCAGCCGCCGAAGTTGCCGCCGAAGATGCAAAGTCTAAAAAGGTTAAGAAACCAAAGGC
CAAGAAACCAAAGGAATCTACTGAATCATCTCCTGCTCCAGGTCAGGAAGCCGCTGCTACTGAAGGTGCC
ACAGAAGATAAACCTAAGAAGGTTAAGAAATCAAAGGCTAAGAAGGCAAAGGAATCTGTTGAATCATCTC
CTGCCGCCACTGAATCTGTCTCTGAGAAGACTGCAAAGAAATCTAAGAAGCCAAAGGCTAAGAAATCTAC
TTCTCCTGAAACAACTGAAGAAATAACTGAAGAATCTACCGAATCAAAGGAAAAGAAGACAAAGACAAAG
AAACCAAAGGAAAAGAAGTCATCTCCATCTACTGCCACTTCGACTGCTGCTTCAAAACCAGTTACTTCCA
TTGCGGGAGTCACCATTCCAGGCAAGACTTTTGATTTGACAGATGTTCCTCCATCTAAACCTGCTCCAAA
GATGGTCCCGGAAGCCTATAAATTACAAACTAGAGTGGATTACGGTACTAAGGGTACCAAAGTGGACGTC
TTGACTAATCATATACTACTATCTGTTGGTGATGATGTCCCTCAAGATGAAAGAGCCTCTCAATTGGATC
CATGGTGGAAATCTGCATTTGTATATACCTATAACATTACTTTTGCCGTTCCACAGAGTAATTCACCACG
TAAAGGTCCAGCGCCTGCTTTATCCAAACCAAAGAAATACGAATTGGTAGAATCTTTGTTTCACGAGGAT
GAAACCTTGTTCAAATATAAAGATCGTATCTCCTTCAATGGTGAAGATACTCTATACTCTCATGTCCCAT
TGGAGGAATTCACTTTATTTGATGGTTGTTGGGATGTCAGTAACAAGCAAAAGAAAAGAAGACAAGAAGT
TGTTGGTCTCAACAGTAGAGCCAAGGAAATTAATGACTTGGCTGCTCAAGTTACTTTAAAATTTGCTGAT
AAAGTCCCATTGGGTGATATTTATAAGGCTACCACTTCAAAGGATCCAGAAGAACAAGAAAATAAGATGG
CTAACGCTGATAAGGTTGCTTTATTGTCTTTGATGGGTGTCAAATTCTTAAACACAAAGGAACAAATCTT
CCAACTTAACGGTAATAAATTCTTTATTTTTAATGAACACGCAATTGCTACTCCATTCCAAATTGGTGGG
TTCTTAATGCATGGGTTCACAGTTTCCCTACGATATGCTTACGGGTCCGTTTTGTTAAATACTGTTAACG
TCTGCCTCCCATTTGTTAAGTGGACTAAATATTTACCAGGTGATGCTAAATTCAAGGAAAATGAAAAGAC
TCAATACAGTTTGTTAGATTGGATTATTGAATGTATGCACCAGGCCAGTGCTCAAAGAGGTCAAAAGCTA
AGAGGCCCTCCATCTGCCAAGGATATCAATTTTTTCATTGACAAGAATAGAGACATTAAAGATCTATTGA
AGGGTTTGAAATGTTACAGACCATACATTAATTATTCTGTTAACCCAGATGGAACTCCAAAACCACCAAA
AAAGATGCAAGCTAAGGGTATCGTTGGTTTCGTAAGAGAGACTCCAGATTCTATGAAATTCAGAACTTTA
CCAAGTAACATGGAAAAGAATGGTGTACCAAAACCAGGTGAAAAGGAAATCATGGTCACAACAACCGCCT
ACTTTGCCAAGAAGTATGACATCAAATTGAAATACCCAGATGTTAAAATGGTGAGTCTAGGTGGTTCGAA
TGTTGTCCCAGCTGAATGTTTAACCATTGTTCCAGGTCAGAAATTAAAGGGTTTGGTTTATGACGAAAAA
GCCGTTATTGATTTCACTGCTTTAAGACCAAGTGAAAAATTCAGAGCCATCACCAACTTGGCATTACCTG
CCATTAAGAGAGCTTTATCAACTGAAGAAGAAAATGCTAAGGCTCCACATGATTCTGGTTACACTTTCAT
GAAGGTCCCATCTCGTGTCATTGACGCTCCTGTGGTTCAATTCAAGAACACTACAGTCACATATGTGGAT
AAACCATTTGGTACTAAGAATGGTAAGAATAATCATGAAGAAACTAAGGGTAATTGGAATTTAAAGGATC
ATAAATTCATTACTGTTCCAAAGGAACCAATGCACTTGAGAGCTATCTTTATTAATGATTCTGATAAGTC
TCCACCAGTTTCTGTCATGGATGAATTGAAGGCCTCTTTGAGCAAATTCGCTGAAGATGTCGCTGATGTC
GGTGTTAACTTTGACGTATCCATGGCCCCAATTTTAATTAACAATTTTAATGCCCCAATAAAGAAGGTTA
CTGGTGGCTTTGGTGGTAGAGGTGGACGTGGTGGTAGAGGCGGCCGTGGTGGCCGTGGTGGTAGAGGAGG
TCGTGGTGGTTTCGGCGGTGGCCGTGGTGAAACTACTTATGAATTAACTCCAGGTGAAGAAAAACTACGT
CACTTGTTAGCCAACGTCCCAGAAAAGACTTATGTCTTATTCGTCTTGGGTCGTGGGGATGACTCTGCTA
TTTACAACAGATTGAAATATTTAGCTGATTTGACGTACGGTGTCATTAACAATTGTGTTATTTGGAACAA
GTTCAGAAAGTGTTCCACTCAATACAATGTTAATGTGGTAATGAAGATGAACTTGAAGTTAGAAGGTGCT
AACCACTCCTTATGTGCAGAAGATATAAACTTACTGAAGGATGAAAAATCAGGATTACCATTCATGATTT
TAGGTGCTGATGTTACACATTATCCAGAAAAGGATCAGAATTCTATCTCTGCATTGGTGGGTTCTTTTGA
TGACAAATTTGCTCAATTCCCAGGTTCATATATGTTACAAAGTGGTCCAGGTGAAGAAATAATTGCTGGT
ATCGGTAACATGGTTCTACAGAGATTGAAACTGTATCAAAAGCACAACAATGGCAAACTACCTCCAAAGA
TTCTATTCTACAGAGATGGTGTTTCTGAATCCCAATTCTCACAAATTGTTCAAATTGAAGTTAAGGGTTT
GAAACAAGCATTGAAGAAATTCGGTAGTGAATTAAACAAGGGTGTCAACTATAACCCATCTGTCACCACA
ATTTGTGTTGTCAAGAGAAATCAAATTAGATTTATGCCACTTGAGCAAAATGCTATAAATGAAAAGGGTG
AAGTTGCTGCCGTTCAATCATTCGAGAACGTTATGCCAGGTACTGTTGTTGATCGTGGTATCACCTCTAG
TGCTCACTTCGATTTCTTCTTGCAATCTCAACAACCATTGAAGGGTACTGGTGTTCCATGTCATTACTGG
TGTATCTACGACGAAAATCAATTCAATTCTGATTACTTGCAACAAGTTACTCACGCTTTGTGTTACTTAT
TCGGTAGATCGAGTACAAGTATTAAGGTCGCATCTCCTGTTTATTACGCTGATTTATTGTGTGAACGTGG
TGCTGCATTCTTCAAGGCTAACTTTGAGCTTGCTCAATACGAATTTTCTAAGGAGAGGAAGAACAGAGAT
GACGTTATACCGACCGGTAAATTACTACAACCTGTTCATAAGAATGTCACTGACATCATGTACTACATAT
GAACAAAGAGTTTATGTGCTGCCTACTTTTGCTTATTTTTGTCTATTCCCCGTACTATTTCTATCAACTT
TCTAGCTTAAATGTATGTTTAAAAACATCTATTATTAATATCCTATTCTTTTATTTAATTTTATTATTGC
AAAATTTGGTGTCAGCTTCGCGAACAATCGTTCGATGAGGAATAAAAAAAAATTTAAAATGAAAAAAAAA
AAATTATTCCTTAAGCTATAAACTTTTAGTAGACTCAGTACAAGGGAAATCACCAAATATTATAATATAT
AATATCCACGATGTCTGATATGTTGCCGTTAGCCAAAGGGCGAGCTTCGAGGTCACCCATTCGAAGGTAA
GCCTATCCCTAACCCTCTCCTCGGTCTCGATTCTACGCGTACCGGTCATCATCACCATCACCATTGAGTT
TCTAGAGGGCCGCATCATGTAATTAGTTATGTCACGCTTACATTCACGCCCTCCCCCCACATCCGCTCTA
ACCGAAAAGGAAGGAGTTAGACAACCTGAAGTCTAGGTCCCTATTTATTTTTTTATAGTTATGTTAGTAT
TAAGAACGTTATTTATATTTCAAATTTTTCTTTTTTTTCTGTACAGACGCGTGTACGCATGTAACATTAT
ACTGAAAACCTTGCTTGAGAAGGTTTTGGGACGCTCGAAGGCTTTAATTTGCAAGCTGCGGCCCTGCATT
AATGAATCGGCCAACGCGCGGGGAGAGGCGGTTTGCGTATTGGGCGCTCTTCCGCTTCCTCGCTCACTGA
CTCGCTGCGCTCGGTCGTTCGGCTGCGGCGAGCGGTATCAGCTCACTCAAAGGCGGTAATACGGTTATCC
ACAGAATCAGGGGATAACGCAGGAAAGAACATGTGAGCAAAAGGCCAGCAAAAGCCCAGGAACCGTAAAA
AGGCCGCGTTGCTGGCGTTTTTCCATAGGCTCCGCCCCCCTGACGAGCATCACAAAAATCGACGCTCAAG
TCAGAGGTGGCGAAACCCGACAGGACTATAAAGATACCAGGCGTTTCCCCCTGGAAGCTCCCTCGTGCGC
TCTCCTGTTCCGACCCTGCCGCTTACCGGATACCTGTCCGCCTTTCTCCCTTCGGGAAGCGTGGCGCTTT
CTCATAGCTCACGCTGTAGGTATCTCAGTTCGGTGTAGGTCGTTCGCTCCAAGCTGGGCTGTGTGCACGA
ACCCCCCGTTCAGCCCGACCGCTGCGCCTTATCCGGTAACTATCGTCTTGAGTCCAACCCGGTAAGACAC
GACTTATCGCCACTGGCAGCAGCCACTGGTAACAGGATTAGCAGAGCGAGGTATGTAGGCGGTGCTACAG
AGTTCTTGAAGTGGTGGCCTAACTACGGCTACACTAGAAGGACAGTATTTGGTATCTGCGCTCTGCTGAA
GCCAGTTACCTTCGGAAAAAGAGTTGGTAGCTCTTGATCCGGCAAACAAACCACCGCTGGTAGCGGTGGT
TTTTTTGTTTGCAAGCAGCAGATTACGCGCAGAAAAAAAGGATCTCAAGAAGATCCTTTGATCTTTTCTA
CGGGGTCTGACGCTCAGTGGAACGAAAACTCACGTTAAGGGATTTTGGTCATGAGATTATCAAAAAGGAT
CTTCACCTAGATCCTTTTAAATTAAAAATGAAGTTTTAAATCAATCTAAAGTATATATGAGTAAACTTGG
TCTGACAGTTACCAATGCTTAATCAGTGAGGCACCTATCTCAGCGATCTGTCTATTTCGTTCATCCATAG
TTGCCTGACTCCCCGTCGTGTAGATAACTACGATACGGGAGCGCTTACCATCTGGCCCCAGTGCTGCAAT
GATACCGCGAGACCCACGCTCACCGGCTCCAGATTTATCAGCAATAAACCAGCCAGCCGGAAGGGCCGAG
CGCAGAAGTGGTCCTGCAACTTTATCCGCCTCCATTCAGTCTATTAATTGTTGCCGGGAAGCTAGAGTAA
GTAGTTCGCCAGTTAATAGTTTGCGCAACGTTGTTGGCATTGCTACAGGCATCGTGGTGTCACTCTCGTC
GTTTGGTATGGCTTCATTCAGCTCCGGTTCCCAACGATCAAGGCGAGTTACATGATCCCCCATGTTGTGC
AAAAAAGCGGTTAGCTCCTTCGGTCCTCCGATCGTTGTCAGAAGTAAGTTGGCCGCAGTGTTATCACTCA
TGGTTATGGCAGCACTGCATAATTCTCTTACTGTCATGCCATCCGTAAGATGCTTTTCTGTGACTGGTGA
GTACTCAACCAAGTCATTCTGAGAATAGTGTATGCGGCGACCGAGTTGCTCTTGCCCGGCGTCAATACGG
GATAATAGTGTATCACATAGCAGAACTTTAAAAGTGCTCATCATTGGAAAACGTTCTTCGGGGCGAAAAC
TCTCAAGGATCTTACCGCTGTTGAGATCCAGTTCGATGTAACCCACTCGTGCACCCAACTGATCTTCAGC
ATCTTTTACTTTCACCAGCGTTTCTGGGTGAGCAAAAACAGGAAGGCAAAATGCCGCAAAAAAGGGAATA
AGGGCGACACGGAAATGTTGAATACTCATACTCTTCCTTTTTCAATGGGTAATAACTGATATAATTAAAT
TGAAGCTCTAATTTGTGAGTTTAGTATACATGCATTTACTTATAATACAGTTTTTTAGTTTTGCTGGCCG
CATCTTCTCAAATATGCTTCCCAGCCTGCTTTTCTGTAACGTTCACCCTCTACCTTAGCATCCCTTCCCT
TTGCAAATAGTCCTCTTCCAACAATAATAATGTCAGATCCTGTAGAGACCACATCATCCACGGTTCTATA
CTGTTGACCCAATGCGTCTCCCTTGTCATCTAAACCCACACCGGGTGTCATAATCAACCAATCGTAACCT
TCATCTCTTCCACCCATGTCTCTTTGAGCAATAAAGCCGATAACAAAATCTTTGTCGCTCTTCGCAATGT
CAACAGTACCCTTAGTATATTCTCCAGTAGATAGGGAGCCCTTGCATGACAATTCTGCTAACATCAAAAG
GCCTCTAGGTTCCTTTGTTACTTCTTCTGCCGCCTGCTTCAAACCGCTAACAATACCTGGGCCCACCACA
CCGTGTGCATTCGTAATGTCTGCCCATTCTGCTATTCTGTATACACCCGCAGAGTACTGCAATTTGACTG
TATTACCAATGTCAGCAAATTTTCTGTCTTCGAAGAGTAAAAAATTGTACTTGGCGGATAATGCCTTTAG
CGGCTTAACTGTGCCCTCCATGGAAAAATCAGTCAAGATATCCACATGTGTTTTTAGTAAACAAATTTTG
GGACCTAATGCTTCAACTAACTCCAGTAATTCCTTGGTGGTACGAACATCCAATGAAGCACACAAGTTTG
TTTGCTTTTCGTGCATGATATTAAATAGCTTGGCAGCAACAGGACTAGGATGAGTAGCAGCACGTTCCTT
ATATGTAGCTTTCGACATGATTTATCTTCGTTTCCTGCAGGTTTTTGTTCTGTGCAGTTGGGTTAAGAAT
ACTGGGCAATTTCATGTTTCTTCAACACTACATATGCGTATATATACCAATCTAAGTCTGTGCTCCTTCC
TTCGTTCTTCCTTCTGTTCGGAGATTACCGAATCAAAAAAATTTCAAAGAAACCGAAATCAAAAAAAAGA
ATAAAAAAAAAATGATGAATTGAATTGAAAAGCTAGCTTATCGATGATAAGCTGTCAAAGATGAGAATTA
ATTCCACGGACTATAGACTATACTAGATACTCCGTCTACTGTACGATACACTTCCGCTCAGGTCCTTGTC
CTTTAACGAGGCCTTACCACTCTTTTGTTACTCTATTGATCCAGCTCAGCAAAGGCAGTGTGATCTAAGA
TTCTATCTTCGCGATGTAGTAAAACTAGCTAGACCGAGAAAGAGACTAGAAATGCAAAAGGCACTTCTAC
AATGGCTGCCATCATTATTATCCGATGTGACGCTGCAGCTTCTCAATGATATTCGAATACGCTTTGAGGA
GATACAGCCTAATATCCGACAAACTGTTTTACAGATTTACGATCGTACTTGTTACCCATCATTGAATTTT
GAACATCCGAACCTGGGAGTTTTCCCTGAAACAGATAGTATATTTGAACCTGTATAATAATATATAGTCT
AGCGCTTTACGGAAGACAATGTATGTATTTCGGTTCCTGGAGAAACTATTGCATCTATTGCATAGGTAAT
CTTGCACGTCGCATCCCCGGTTCATTTTCTGCGTTTCCATCTTGCACTTCAATAGCATATCTTTGTTAAC
GAAGCATCTGTGCTTCATTTTGTAGAACAAAAATGCAACGCGAGAGCGCTAATTTTTCAAACAAAGAATC
TGAGCTGCATTTTTACAGAACAGAAATGCAACGCGAAAGCGCTATTTTACCAACGAAGAATCTGTGCTTC
ATTTTTGTAAAACAAAAATGCAACGCGACGAGAGCGCTAATTTTTCAAACAAAGAATCTGAGCTGCATTT
TTACAGAACAGAAATGCAACGCGAGAGCGCTATTTTACCAACAAAGAATCTATACTTCTTTTTTGTTCTA
CAAAAATGCATCCCGAGAGCGCTATTTTTCTAACAAAGCATCTTAGATTACTTTTTTTCTCCTTTGTGCG
CTCTATAATGCAGTCTCTTGATAACTTTTTGCACTGTAGGTCCGTTAAGGTTAGAAGAAGGCTACTTTGG
TGTCTATTTTCTCTTCCATAAAAAAAGCCTGACTCCACTTCCCGCGTTTACTGATTACTAGCGAAGCTGC
GGGTGCATTTTTTCAAGATAAAGGCATCCCCGATTATATTCTATACCGATGTGGATTGCGCATACTTTGT
GAACAGAAAGTGATAGCGTTGATGATTCTTCATTGGTCAGAAAATTATGAACGGTTTCTTCTATTTTGTC
TCTATATACTACGTATAGGAAATGTTTACATTTTCGTATTGTTTTCGATTCACTCTATGAATAGTTCTTA
CTACAATTTTTTTGTCTAAAGAGTAATACTAGAGATAAACATAAAAAATGTAGAGGTCGAGTTTAGATGC
AAGTTCAAGGAGCGAAAGGTGGATGGGTAGGTTATATAGGGATATAGCACAGAGATATATAGCAAAGAGA
TACTTTTGAGCAATGTTTGTGGAAGCGGTATTCGCAATGGGAAGCTCC
[37 nt withheld, positions 9569-9605]
A
[37 nt withheld, positions 9607-9643]
ATTTTGTTAAAATTCGCGTTAAATTTTTGTTAAATCAGCTCATTTTTTAACGAATAGCCCGAAATCGGCA
AAATCCCTTATAAATCAAAAGAATAGACCGAGATAGGGTTGAGTGTTGTTCCAGTTTCCAACAAGAGTCC
ACTATTAAAGAACGTGGACTCCAACGTCAAAGGGCGAAAAAGG
[39 nt withheld, positions 9827-9865]
T
[35 nt withheld, positions 9867-9901]
GTAAATCGGAAGGGTAAACGGATGCCCCCATTTAGAGCTTGACGGGGAAAGCCGGCG
[41 nt withheld, positions 9959-9999]
GGCTAGGGCGGTGGGAAGTGTAGGGGTCACGCTGGGCGTAACCACCACACCCGCCGCGCTTAATGGGGCG
CTACAGGGCGCGTGGGGATGATCCACTAGT
