>Addgene plasmid #22306 | pYES2.1-Ago1 | addgene partial sequence | sequence record 28132 | 22306 with GAL1
TACGACTCACTATAGGGAATATTAAGCTCGCCCTTACAATAACGATGTCATCCAATTCGGAGGAGAACAG
TCAAGTTCCTCCCCTTGATGCCACCGCTGCTGCAACTAAACCAAAAAAGGCCAAGAAACCAAAGGTTAAG
AAGCCAAAGGATTCCGCTGAGGCATCTTCATCACCAGCTGCTGAGGGCACTGCTGAAGCCAAGCCAAAAA
AGGCTAAGAAATCAAAGACTAAGAAGTCAAAGGAGTCTGCCGAGGTATCGCCAGCTCCAGCTGATGAAAC
TACTTCTGCTGGTGTAGATGCTAAACCTAAGAAGGCTAAAAAGTCAAAGGTCAAGAAGCCAAAGGATTCT
ACTGAATCATCTCCTGCTCCAAGTAATGAACCTCCAGCCGCCGAAGTTGCCGCCGAAGATGCAAAGTCTA
AAAAGGTTAAGAAACCAAAGGCCAAGAAACCAAAGGAATCTACTGAATCATCTCCTGCTCCAGGTCAGGA
AGCCGCTGCTACTGAAGGTGCCACAGAAGATAAACCTAAGAAGGTTAAGAAATCAAAGGCTAAGAAGGCA
AAGGAATCTGTTGAATCATCTCCTGCCGCCACTGAATCTGTCTCTGAGAAGACTGCAAAGAAATCTAAGA
AGCCAAGGCTAAGAAATCTACTTCTCCTGAAACAACTGAAGAAATAACTGA
